>Addgene plasmid #245067 | pENTR4-G1B3 | addgene full sequence | sequence record 488992 | Addgene NGS Result
CTTTCCTGCGTTATCCCCTGATTCTGTGGATAACCGTATTACCGCTAGCATGGATCTCGGGGACGTCTAA
CTACTAAGCGAGAGTAGGGAACTGCCAGGCATCAAATAAAACGAAAGGCTCAGTCGGAAGACTGGGCCTT
TCGTTTTATCTGTTGTTTGTCGGTGAACGCTCTCCTGAGTAGGACAAATCCGCCGGGAGCGGATTTGAAC
GTTGTGAAGCAACGGCCCGGAGGGTGGCGGGCAGGACGCCCGCCATAAACTGCCAGGCATCAAACTAAGC
AGAAGGCCATCCTGACGGATGGCCTTTTTGCGTTTCTACAAACTCTTCCTGTTAGTTAGTTACTTAAGCT
CGGGCCCCAAATAATGATTTTATTTTGACTGATAGTGACCTGTTCGTTGCAACAAATTGATAAGCAATGC
TTTTTTATAATGCCAACTTTGTACAAAAAAGCAGGCTCCACCATGGGAACCAATTCAGTCGACTGGATCC
GGTACCGAATTCGAGCTCGGTACCAGATCTAACATATCCTGGTGTGGAGTAGGGGACGCTGCTCTGACAG
AGGCTCGGGGGCCTGAGCTGGCTCTGTGAGCTGGGGAGGAGGCAGACAGCCAGGCCTTGTCTGCAAGCAG
ACCTGGCAGCATTGGGCTGGCCGCCCCCCAGGGCCTCCTCTTCATGCCCAGTGAATGACTCACCTTGGCA
CAGACACAATGTTCGGGGTGGGCACAGTGCCTGCTTCCCGCCGCACCCCAGCCCCCCTCAAATGCCTTCC
GAGAAGCCCATTGAGCAGGGGGCTTGCATTGCACCCCAGCCTGACAGCCTGGCATCTTGGGATAAAAGCA
GCACAGCCCCCTAGGGGCTGCCCTTGCTGTGTGGCGCCACCGGCGGTGGAGAACAAGGCTCTATTCAGCC
TGTGCCCAGGAAAGGGGATCAGGGGATGCCCAGGCATGGACAGTGGGTGGCAGGGGGGGAGAGGAGGGCT
GTCTGCTTCCCAGAAGTCCAAGGACACAAATGGGTGAGGGGAGAGCTCTCCCCATAGCTGGGCTGCGGCC
CAACCCCACCCCCTCAGGCTATGCCAGGGGGTGTTGCCAGGGGCACCCGATCTTCCTCTTCATGCCCAGT
GAATGACTCACCTTGGCACAGACACAATGTTCGGGGTGGGCACAGTGCCTGCTTCCCGCCGCACCCCAGC
CCCCCTCAAATGCCTTCCGAGAAGCCCATTGAGCAGGCCCGATCTTCCTCTTCATGCCCAGTGAATGACT
CACCTTGGCACAGACACAATGTTCGGGGTGGGCACAGTGCCTGCTTCCCGCCGCACCCCAGCCCCCCTCA
AATGCCTTCCGAGAAGCCCATTGAGCAGGCCCGATCTTCCTCTTCATGCCCAGTGAATGACTCACCTTGG
CACAGACACAATGTTCGGGGTGGGCACAGTGCCTGCTTCCCGCCGCACCCCAGCCCCCCTCAAATGCCTT
CCGAGAAGCCCATTGAGCAGGCCCGGGCATCGCCAGTCTAGCCCACTCCTTCATAAAGCCCTCGCATCCC
AGGAGCGAGCAGAGCCAGAGCAGGTTGGAGAGGAGACGCATCACCTCCGCTGCTCGCGGGGATCCTCTAG
AGTCGACGGATCCGGGGAATTCGCGGCCGCACTCGAGATATCTAGACCCAGCTTTCTTGTACAAAGTTGG
CATTATAAGAAAGCATTGCTTATCAATTTGTTGCAACGAACAGGTCACTATCAGTCAAAATAAAATCATT
ATTTGCCATCCAGCTGCAGCTCTGGCCCGTGTCTCAAAATCTCTGATGTTACATTGCACAAGATAAAAAT
ATATCATCATGAACAATAAAACTGTCTGCTTACATAAACAGTAATACAAGGGGTGTTATGAGCCATATTC
AACGGGAAACGTCGAGGCCGCGATTAAATTCCAACATGGATGCTGATTTATATGGGTATAAATGGGCTCG
CGATAATGTCGGGCAATCAGGTGCGACAATCTATCGCTTGTATGGGAAGCCCGATGCGCCAGAGTTGTTT
CTGAAACATGGCAAAGGTAGCGTTGCCAATGATGTTACAGATGAGATGGTCAGACTAAACTGGCTGACGG
AATTTATGCCTCTTCCGACCATCAAGCATTTTATCCGTACTCCTGGTGATGCATGGTTACTCACCACTGC
GATCCCCGGAAAAACAGCATTCCAGGTATTAGAAGAATATCCTGATTCAGGTGAAAATATTGTTGATGCG
CTGGCAGTGTTCCTGCGCCGGTTGCATTCGATTCCTGTTTGTAATTGTCCTTTTAACAGCGATCGCGTAT
TTCGTCTCGCTCAGGCGCAATCACGAATGAATAACGGTTTGGTTGATGCGAGTGATTTTGATGACGAGCG
TAATGGCTGGCCTGTTGAACAAGTCTGGAAAGAAATGCATAAACTTTTGCCATTCTCACCGGATTCAGTC
GTCACTCATGGTGATTTCTCACTTGATAACCTTATTTTTGACGAGGGGAAATTAATAGGTTGTATTGATG
TTGGACGAGTCGGAATCGCAGACCGATACCAGGATCTTGCCATCCTATGGAACTGCCTCGGTGAGTTTTC
TCCTTCATTACAGAAACGGCTTTTTCAAAAATATGGTATTGATAATCCTGATATGAATAAATTGCAGTTT
CATTTGATGCTCGATGAGTTTTTCTAATCAGAATTGGTTAATTGGTTGTAACATTATTCAGATTGGGCCC
CGTTCCACTGAGCGTCAGACCCCGTAGAAAAGATCAAAGGATCTTCTTGAGATCCTTTTTTTCTGCGCGT
AATCTGCTGCTTGCAAACAAAAAAACCACCGCTACCAGCGGTGGTTTGTTTGCCGGATCAAGAGCTACCA
ACTCTTTTTCCGAAGGTAACTGGCTTCAGCAGAGCGCAGATACCAAATACTGTTCTTCTAGTGTAGCCGT
AGTTAGGCCACCACTTCAAGAACTCTGTAGCACCGCCTACATACCTCGCTCTGCTAATCCTGTTACCAGT
GGCTGCTGCCAGTGGCGATAAGTCGTGTCTTACCGGGTTGGACTCAAGACGATAGTTACCGGATAAGGCG
CAGCGGTCGGGCTGAACGGGGGGTTCGTGCACACAGCCCAGCTTGGAGCGAACGACCTACACCGAACTGA
GATACCTACAGCGTGAGCTATGAGAAAGCGCCACGCTTCCCGAAGGGAGAAAGGCGGACAGGTATCCGGT
AAGCGGCAGGGTCGGAACAGGAGAGCGCACGAGGGAGCTTCCAGGGGGAAACGCCTGGTATCTTTATAGT
CCTGTCGGGTTTCGCCACCTCTGACTTGAGCGTCGATTTTTGTGATGCTCGTCAGGGGGGCGGAGCCTAT
GGAAAAACGCCAGCAACGCGGCCTTTTTACGGTTCCTGGCCTTTTGCTGGCCTTTTGCTCACATGTT
Features (pLannotate 1.2.2; 9 found; start..end, strand, type, name):
      1..46      +  rep_origin     RSF ori (fragment): Plasmids containing the RSF 1030 origin of replication can be propagated in E. coli cells that contain additional plasmids with compatible origins.
    106..149     -  terminator     rrnB T1 terminator: Escherichia coli rrnB; transcription terminator T1 from the E. coli rrnB gene
    281..308     +  terminator     rrnB T2 terminator: transcription terminator T2 from the E. coli rrnB gene
    358..457     +  protein_bind   attL1: mutant version of attL; recombination site for the Gateway® LR reaction LR Clonase™
    497..514     +  misc_feature   MCS (fragment): pUC18/19 multiple cloning site
   1597..1617    +  misc_feature   MCS (fragment): pUC18/19 multiple cloning site
   1656..1755    -  protein_bind   attL2: mutant version of attL; recombination site for the Gateway® LR reaction LR Clonase™
   1878..2687    +  CDS            KanR: aminoglycoside phosphotransferase; aph(3')-Ia; confers resistance to kanamycin in bacteria or G418 (Geneticin®) in eukaryotes
   2777..3365    +  rep_origin     ori: high-copy-number ColE1/pMB1/pBR322/pUC origin of replication
