[The description below was written by a language model from this plasmid's Addgene catalogue record and pLannotate feature annotations shown in this document.]
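Description:
pENTR4-G1B3 is a Gateway entry clone built on the Invitrogen pENTR-4 backbone. It carries the human G1B3 promoter, also called gfaABC1D(B)3, as a roughly 1.1 kb insert in a sequenced plasmid of about 3.4 kb. It is propagated in E. coli at high copy from a ColE1/pUC-type origin and selected with kanamycin through an aminoglycoside phosphotransferase (KanR) gene. The automated annotation also flags a very short fragment resembling the RSF origin at the start of the record, which is probably only a partial match rather than a second functional origin. The rrnB T1 and T2 transcription terminators lie upstream of the cloning region, where they shield the insert from read-through transcription originating in the backbone.

The promoter itself is not annotated in the feature table, but its position can be inferred. An unannotated stretch of about the stated insert size lies between two remnants of a pUC-type multiple cloning site, and these are in turn flanked by attL1 and attL2. These sites allow an LR Clonase reaction to move the promoter directionally into any attR-containing destination vector, so the plasmid serves as a modular promoter donor rather than an expression construct. No coding sequence, reporter or polyadenylation signal lies downstream of the promoter. The alternative name indicates a derivative of the compact gfaABC1D version of the human GFAP promoter, which is generally used to drive astrocyte-restricted expression. The associated publication concerns a self-inactivating Cas9 system for editing CNS disease genes, which fits use of this entry clone to assemble vectors with glial-targeted expression. The record does not state the cloning method or the specific destination vectors.
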