Addgene plasmid #245067: pENTR4-G1B3
Purpose: Gateway Entry vector for human G1B3 promoter
Depositing lab: Nicole Déglon. Depositing organization: Centre Hospitalier Universitaire Vaudois (CHUV). Publication: The Self-Inactivating KamiCas9 System for the Editing of CNS Disease Genes. Merienne N, Vachey G, de Longprez L, Meunier C, Zimmer V, Perriard G, Canales M, Mathias A, Herrgott L, Beltraminelli T, Maulet A, Dequesne T, Pythoud C, Rey M, Pellerin L, Brouillet E, Perrier AL, du Pasquier R, Deglon N. Cell Rep. 2017 Sep 19;20(12):2980-2991. doi: 10.1016/j.celrep.2017.08.075. PubMed 28930690.
Backbone
  Vector backbone: pENTR-4
  Backbone manufacturer: Invitrogen
  Backbone size w/o insert (bp): 2330
  Vector type: Bacterial Expression
Growth in bacteria
  Bacterial resistance: Kanamycin, 50 μg/mL
  Growth temperature: 37°C
  Growth strain: DH5alpha
  Copy number: High Copy
Gene/Insert
  Gene/Insert name: G1B3 promoter (alt name: gfaABC1D(B)3 promoter)
  Species: H. sapiens (human)
  Insert size (bp): 1082
  Cloning method: Unknown
Terms and licenses: Academic/Nonprofit Terms; Industry Terms: Not Available to Industry
How to cite: pENTR4-G1B3 was a gift from Nicole Déglon (Addgene plasmid # 245067 ; http://n2t.net/addgene:245067 ; RRID:Addgene_245067)
